Addgene plasmid #229509: pCDF_AaRaf1/Raf2/RbcX2/BSD2/RbcX1
Purpose: Expresses Anthoceros agrestis chaperones: Raf1,Raf2,RbcX2,BSD2,RbcX1
Depositing lab: Laura Gunn. Depositing organization: Cornell University. Publication: Unique biogenesis and kinetics of hornwort Rubiscos revealed by synthetic biology systems. Oh ZG, Robison TA, Loh DH, Ang WSL, Ng JZY, Li FW, Gunn LH. Mol Plant. 2024 Dec 2;17(12):1833-1849. doi: 10.1016/j.molp.2024.10.013. Epub 2024 Nov 2. PubMed 39491367.
Backbone
  Vector backbone: pCDFDuet-1
  Backbone manufacturer: Novagen
  Backbone size w/o insert (bp): 3781
  Total vector size (bp): 7082
  Vector type: Bacterial Expression
Growth in bacteria
  Bacterial resistance: Streptomycin, 50 μg/mL
  Growth temperature: 37°C
  Growth strain: DH5alpha
  Copy number: Unknown
Gene/Insert 1
  Gene/Insert name: Rubisco accumulation factor 1 (alt name: Raf1)
  Species: Anthoceros agrestis
  Insert size (bp): 1176
  Mutation: N terminus chloroplast transit peptide truncation
  Promoter: T7
  Cloning method: Unknown
  Sequencing primers: 5′ Not available
Gene/Insert 2
  Gene/Insert name: Rubisco accumulation factor 2 (alt name: Raf2)
  Species: Anthoceros agrestis
  Insert size (bp): 513
  Mutation: N terminus chloroplast transit peptide truncation
  Promoter: T7
  Cloning method: Unknown
  Sequencing primers: 5′ Not available
Gene/Insert 3
  Gene/Insert name: RbcX2
  Species: Anthoceros agrestis
  Insert size (bp): 447
  Mutation: N terminus chloroplast transit peptide truncation
  Promoter: T7
  Cloning method: Unknown
  Sequencing primers: 5′ Not available
Gene/Insert 4
  Gene/Insert name: BSD2 (alt name: BUNDLE SHEATH DEFECTIVE 2)
  Species: Anthoceros agrestis
  Insert size (bp): 267
  Mutation: N terminus chloroplast transit peptide truncation
  Promoter: T7
  Cloning method: Unknown
  Sequencing primers: 5′ Not Available
Gene/Insert 5
  Gene/Insert name: RbcX1
  Species: Anthoceros agrestis
  Insert size (bp): 378
  Mutation: N terminus chloroplast transit peptide truncation
  Promoter: T7
  Cloning method: Unknown
  Sequencing primers: 5′ Not Available
Terms and licenses: Academic/Nonprofit Terms; Industry Terms: Not Available to Industry
Depositor comments: Gene Synthesis from Genscript. Each assembly factor is regulated by a individual T7 promoter and terminator.
How to cite: pCDF_AaRaf1/Raf2/RbcX2/BSD2/RbcX1 was a gift from Laura Gunn (Addgene plasmid # 229509 ; http://n2t.net/addgene:229509 ; RRID:Addgene_229509)
