[The description below was written by a language model from this plasmid's Addgene catalogue record and pLannotate feature annotations shown in this document.]
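Description:
pCDF_AaRaf1/Raf2/RbcX2/BSD2/RbcX1 is a 7,082 bp bacterial expression plasmid built on the pCDFDuet-1 backbone. It co-expresses five Rubisco assembly chaperones from the hornwort Anthoceros agrestis in E. coli. The plasmid replicates from the CloDF13 origin, which is compatible with other common origins, so it can be maintained alongside additional plasmids in the same cell. Selection is by streptomycin through the aadA (SmR) aminoglycoside adenylyltransferase gene, which also confers spectinomycin resistance. The backbone carries lacI under its own promoter to supply lac repressor.

The payload is five synthesized coding sequences arranged in tandem on the same strand: Raf1, Raf2, RbcX2, BSD2 and RbcX1. Each lacks its N-terminal chloroplast transit peptide, so the mature form of the protein is made in the bacterial cytosol. As the depositor notes and the feature table confirms, each gene is a separate transcription unit. Every unit has its own T7 promoter, lac operator, T7 gene 10 ribosome binding site and T7 terminator. Expression therefore requires a host that provides T7 RNA polymerase and is inducible with IPTG.

The automated annotation identifies RbcX2, BSD2 and RbcX1 by similarity to their Arabidopsis homologues. It leaves the first open reading frame (Raf1) unlabelled, and it assigns the second, in the position expected for Raf2, an Arabidopsis entry named ATP1/PDL1. The short TcR and SET1 fragments it reports are probably incidental matches. No deliberate epitope or purification tags are recorded.

The associated publication title describes synthetic biology systems for studying the biogenesis and kinetics of hornwort Rubiscos. That suggests this plasmid supplies assembly factors for such a system, but the record does not list any partner constructs.
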