Features (pLannotate 1.2.2; 33 found; start..end, strand, type, name):
      3..27      +  protein_bind   lac operator: The lac repressor binds to the lac operator to inhibit transcription in E. coli. This inhibition can be relieved by adding lactose or isopropyl-β-D-thiogalactopyranoside (IPTG). lac repressor encoded by lacI
     42..64      +  RBS            RBS: efficient ribosome binding site from bacteriophage T7 gene 10 (Olins and Rangwala, 1989)
   1288..1335    +  terminator     T7 terminator: transcription terminator for bacteriophage T7 RNA polymerase
   1362..1380    +  promoter       T7 promoter: promoter for bacteriophage T7 RNA polymerase
   1381..1405    +  protein_bind   lac operator: The lac repressor binds to the lac operator to inhibit transcription in E. coli. This inhibition can be relieved by adding lactose or isopropyl-β-D-thiogalactopyranoside (IPTG). lac repressor encoded by lacI
   1420..1442    +  RBS            RBS: efficient ribosome binding site from bacteriophage T7 gene 10 (Olins and Rangwala, 1989)
   1471..1959    +  CDS            ATP1 (fragment): ATP1_ARATH - Also known as PDL1 From Arabidopsis thaliana (Mouse-ear cress).
   2004..2051    +  terminator     T7 terminator: transcription terminator for bacteriophage T7 RNA polymerase
   2100..2118    +  promoter       T7 promoter: promoter for bacteriophage T7 RNA polymerase
   2119..2143    +  protein_bind   lac operator: The lac repressor binds to the lac operator to inhibit transcription in E. coli. This inhibition can be relieved by adding lactose or isopropyl-β-D-thiogalactopyranoside (IPTG). lac repressor encoded by lacI
   2158..2180    +  RBS            RBS: efficient ribosome binding site from bacteriophage T7 gene 10 (Olins and Rangwala, 1989)
   2215..2595    +  CDS            RBCX2 (fragment): RBCX2_ARATH - Experimental evidence at protein level: Swiss-Prot protein existence level 1. Chaperone involved in RuBisCO assembly process. From Arabidopsis thaliana (Mouse-ear cress).
   2676..2723    +  terminator     T7 terminator: transcription terminator for bacteriophage T7 RNA polymerase
   2768..2786    +  promoter       T7 promoter: promoter for bacteriophage T7 RNA polymerase
   2787..2811    +  protein_bind   lac operator: The lac repressor binds to the lac operator to inhibit transcription in E. coli. This inhibition can be relieved by adding lactose or isopropyl-β-D-thiogalactopyranoside (IPTG). lac repressor encoded by lacI
   2826..2848    +  RBS            RBS: efficient ribosome binding site from bacteriophage T7 gene 10 (Olins and Rangwala, 1989)
   2850..3119    +  CDS            BSD2 (fragment): BSD2_ARATH - Experimental evidence at protein level: Swiss-Prot protein existence level 1. Chloroplast chaperone required for RuBisCo biogenesis and translational regulation of the RuBisCo large subunit (RbcL) (PubMed:29217567). Stabilizes an end-state assembly intermediate of eight RbcL subunits until the small subunits (RBCSs) become available to produce a complete stable RuBisCo complex containing eight small and eight large subunits (PubMed:29217567). From Arabidopsis thaliana (Mouse-ear cress).
   3164..3211    +  terminator     T7 terminator: transcription terminator for bacteriophage T7 RNA polymerase
   3260..3278    +  promoter       T7 promoter: promoter for bacteriophage T7 RNA polymerase
   3279..3303    +  protein_bind   lac operator: The lac repressor binds to the lac operator to inhibit transcription in E. coli. This inhibition can be relieved by adding lactose or isopropyl-β-D-thiogalactopyranoside (IPTG). lac repressor encoded by lacI
   3318..3340    +  RBS            RBS: efficient ribosome binding site from bacteriophage T7 gene 10 (Olins and Rangwala, 1989)
   3348..3707    +  CDS            RBCX1 (fragment): RBCX1_ARATH - Experimental evidence at protein level: Swiss-Prot protein existence level 1. Chaperone involved in RuBisCO assembly process. From Arabidopsis thaliana (Mouse-ear cress).
   3738..3755    +  CDS            SET1 (fragment): solubility-enhancement tag derived from T7 phage gene 10B
   3763..3810    +  terminator     T7 terminator: transcription terminator for bacteriophage T7 RNA polymerase
   3981..4772    -  CDS            SmR: aminoglycoside adenylyltransferase (Murphy, 1985); aadA; confers resistance to spectinomycin and streptomycin
   4773..4864    -  promoter       AmpR promoter: bla
   4912..5650    -  rep_origin     CloDF13 ori: Plasmids containing the CloDF13 (CDF) origin of replication can be propagated in E. coli cells that contain additional plasmids with compatible origins.
   5747..5811    -  CDS            TcR (fragment): tetracycline efflux protein; tet; confers resistance to tetracycline
   5826..5847    -  protein_bind   CAP binding site: CAP binding activates transcription in the presence of cAMP. E. coli catabolite activator protein
   5860..6942    -  CDS            lacI: lac repressor; lacI; The lac repressor binds to the lac operator to inhibit transcription in E. coli. This inhibition can be relieved by adding lactose or isopropyl-β-D-thiogalactopyranoside (IPTG).
   6943..7020    -  promoter       lacI promoter: lacI
   7028..7063    -  CDS            TcR (fragment): tetracycline efflux protein; tet; confers resistance to tetracycline
   7066..2       +  promoter       T7 promoter (across the origin): promoter for bacteriophage T7 RNA polymerase
>Addgene plasmid #229509 | pCDF_AaRaf1/Raf2/RbcX2/BSD2/RbcX1 | addgene full sequence | sequence record 458338 | Addgene NGS Result
GGGGAATTGTGAGCGGATAACAATTCCCCTGTAGAAATAATTTTGTTTAACTTTAATAAGGAGATATACC
ATGGGGGGGAGGGACGTTTACCAGCCTTTCCGGCCCCCGGTCACCAACCTGCCTGCTCCGGGTACCGTGT
CCCCGGAGGAGCAGCTGCAGATCCTGAGGGAGAGGCGGGGGCTATGGCACGAGTACGCGCTGGTCATCCC
CTTCCTCACCCGAGCAGGCTACACTCCGGCGCAGATCGATGAGGCAACCGGGGTGACCGGGGTGGAGCAG
AACATGATCGTGGGGGCGTCCCAGGTGCGGCTGTCGCTCATAGCCGGGGGAATGGGAGCGGAGGTGCTGA
ATTTCTTCGATGTGGGAGGGGCAGACCTGCTGTACGAGCTCAGAATTCTGTCCACGGATCAGAGGAAGGC
TTCGGCGGAGTTGATCGTGGAGAAAAAGATGGACCCTAAAGAGGCCAAGGAGCTGGCTCGGGCTGTGAAG
GACTACGATAGGAGGAAGAGGGAGGAGGGGTGGGGATCCTTCAACAACGGCAGGCCGGGGGACTATCTTG
CCTTCGCTTGTTACCGCCAGAGCAAGGAGGTGAGATTCGATGCTGAGAAAGAGATTCTGATCAACAAGGG
GCTCAGCTATGCCGCCTCTGACTCTGCACGGACCAAGTTGAAGGAAGCCCTAGGGTTGGAAGCAGCTCCG
GTGTCACCCGAGCGGGAGGAGGCCGTTAGGGAGGAGGCCGTTAGGTCTAGGTTACAGGTGGTGAGGCTTC
CTAGTAAGCAGGACACGGAAAACTCTCCCCTGCCTGTCATACTGCCTGTAGCTACTGACCTGGCGACTGT
GAAAAAAGCTCCTGCGGTTGGAGCTTTTGGTGATGGTCCTTTTAACGTTTACGGTGCACAGCCTAGATGG
AAGACATGGCTAGCTCTTCCAGGATGGTCCTCTGTCGTGACGTCCCGGGCTCCCATTGCTGTGGTGTTCC
CTGATGCAACTATCTTAGATGTGGGGTCAACTCCGGGAACTGTTGCAAGGCAGGGCAGAAACGAGCCTAT
TTTGTTGGTGGTGGACAAGGGAAACGTCGATCCGGAGGAAGATGCTTACTTTCTGGTGGAGGAAAACCAG
CGCTTGGCTTTGCGGTTAGGTTCGAAACCAGCTGCCACAACCCCAAAGAACTCAAAGACATTCGGGAAAG
TTGTAGTTGTATTGAGACCCCCCCTTTCTGAGGACGAGGATGCAGTTTGGGAATGATCGACCAGGCATTA
CTAGAGTCACACTCCGCTGAGCAATAACTAGCATAACCCCTTGGGGCCTCTAAACGGGTCTTGAGGGGTT
TTTTGAATGCGAGATCTCGATCCCGCGAAATTAATACGACTCACTATAGGGGAATTGTGAGCGGATAACA
ATTCCCCTCTAGAAATAATTTTGTTTAACTTTAAGAAGGAGATATACATATGGCACAGGCCGTGTCGTCG
GATCCTTTGGGAGAGGTTGGAGCCAGGGATCCAACATCCTCTGAAATCGAGAGCAGATTCGGAGATAAGG
TGTTGGGAAATGCCAGCACGGAGCACGTGATCCTCATTCCGCCGCACCTCCTGGGCCTCGCCGACCGCGC
CGTCACACCCCTTGCTCCAGGCACGCAGCCTCTATCCGCTGACGCGGCCAAAGCTCTACTTCGCAAGGTA
GTTGCCTGGAGACTTATCGACCAGGGAGGCCTTCGCATCGAGTGCGAGTGGAAGCTCAAGAGTTTTGGTG
CTGGCATTGAGCTGTTCGAACGTATAGCTGAGGTGGCGGAGGCCGCCGGTCACCACCCTGACCTTCATCT
CGAACAAGGCAACAGAGCCAGAGTCTGCTTGTCGTCTCACTCCGTCGGAGGCTTGACGGAGAATGACTTC
ATTGTAGCTGCCAGGATAGATCGCGTGAAGACATCGGATCTCATATTCAAGAAGAACAAGTTCTGGGCCT
GATCGACCAGGCATTACTAGAGTCACACTCCGCTGAGCAATAACTAGCATAACCCCTTGGGGCCTCTAAA
CGGGTCTTGAGGGGTTTTTTGAGGTCGATGCGTCCGGCGTAGAGGATCGAGATCTCGATCCCGCGAAATT
AATACGACTCACTATAGGGGAATTGTGAGCGGATAACAATTCCCCTCTAGAAATAATTTTGTTTAACTTT
AAGAAGGAGATATACATATGGTGCCTTCATGTGGTCAACAAGGATCACGGAGACCTCTTGTTGTATGTGA
GCTTGGTGGGAATTATGAGGAAAGTTTTGCAGATGTTGACAAGCACCTTCTTGATTATTTCACGTTCAAA
GCGGTGAAGACTGTTTTGGCACAGTTGTCAGAGATGAACCCTGAGCAGTATTCCTGGTTTTATAACTTTG
TTGTGAGTAATAGACCTCAAGATAGCAAATACTTTGTGCGCCTGTTAGTGAAGGAAAGGCAAGAGCTTGG
TGAGAGGGTCATGGTAACTAGACTACATCTTTTCAACGCATGGGTGAAGAAGTACAACCATGCGCAGATG
CACAAGGCCATCTCAGAGCAGAACCTCGAGATTCTGAGGGAACGTCTCATCCAAACAGTGAAATTGACAT
CAGACGGGGATGACTTCGACAGGCCACCTTTGAGGGGCCAGTAATCGACCAGGCATTACTAGAGTCACAC
TCCGCTGAGCAATAACTAGCATAACCCCTTGGGGCCTCTAAACGGGTCTTGAGGGGTTTTTTGGCTTGCG
TCCGGCGTAGAGGATCGAGATCTCGATCCCGCGAAATTAATACGACTCACTATAGGGGAATTGTGAGCGG
ATAACAATTCCCCTCTAGAAATAATTTTGTTTAACTTTAAGAAGGAGATATACATATGGCCTCTGCGCAG
GGGGATGAGTCTAAGGCGACCTCGCAGTCGGGAGTGAAGACAAAGAGCATTCTTTGCATGAACTGCACGG
GGAACGGGGCTGTTGTGTGCTCCCAGTGTAAGGGAAAAGGCTTGAATTCGGTGGATCACTTCAACGGCCG
GTACAAAGCAGGCCAAATTTGCTGGCTGTGCAGGGGCAAGAAACAGATGCTCTGCGGAGAGTGCAACGGT
GCCGGATTCATTGGTGGCTTTCTGAATACGCAAGACGATTAGTCGACCAGGCATTACTAGAGTCACACTC
CGCTGAGCAATAACTAGCATAACCCCTTGGGGCCTCTAAACGGGTCTTGAGGGGTTTTTTGAGGTCGATG
CGTCCGGCGTAGAGGATCGAGATCTCGATCCCGCGAAATTAATACGACTCACTATAGGGGAATTGTGAGC
GGATAACAATTCCCCTCTAGAAATAATTTTGTTTAACTTTAAGAAGGAGATATACATATGTTTGTGCCAG
GTTTTGGGGAGAAGTCTCCAGAGCGGAAGGCGGCAGATTCCCTGCACAACTTCTTCACCTTTGTGGCTGT
CAAGATTGTTATGTCGCAGCTCCAGGACTACAACAAGGAAGGATATGAAGAGCTGAGCAGCTTTGTGGAC
CGGGTGTCCCTCAAAGATGGCGACCAGTTCTGTGCCGCACTATTGCGGGAGTCTCCTCGTCACAAAGGCC
TTGCTCTCCGCATCATGGAGGTTCGATCAGCGTACGCTCGTCAGGATTTCGAGTGGGACAACTTGCAAGC
GCTGGCCATGAAGCAAGTGGACGAGGCCAACACCAGCCTGATGCGGAAATTCGTAGTAGAGACTACTACC
TTCCAGGACCAGTGATTAATTAACCTAGGCTGCTGCCACCGCTGAGCAATAACTAGCATAACCCCTTGGG
GCCTCTAAACGGGTCTTGAGGGGTTTTTTGCTGAAACCTCAGGCATTTGAGAAGCACACGGTCACACTGC
TTCCGGTAGTCAATAAACCGGTAAACCAGCAATAGACATAAGCGGCTATTTAACGACCCTGCCCTGAACC
GACGACCGGGTCATCGTGGCCGGATCTTGCGGCCCCTCGGCTTGAACGAATTGTTAGACATTATTTGCCG
ACTACCTTGGTGATCTCGCCTTTCACGTAGTGGACAAATTCTTCCAACTGATCTGCGCGCGAGGCCAAGC
GATCTTCTTCTTGTCCAAGATAAGCCTGTCTAGCTTCAAGTATGACGGGCTGATACTGGGCCGGCAGGCG
CTCCATTGCCCAGTCGGCAGCGACATCCTTCGGCGCGATTTTGCCGGTTACTGCGCTGTACCAAATGCGG
GACAACGTAAGCACTACATTTCGCTCATCGCCAGCCCAGTCGGGCGGCGAGTTCCATAGCGTTAAGGTTT
CATTTAGCGCCTCAAATAGATCCTGTTCAGGAACCGGATCAAAGAGTTCCTCCGCCGCTGGACCTACCAA
GGCAACGCTATGTTCTCTTGCTTTTGTCAGCAAGATAGCCAGATCAATGTCGATCGTGGCTGGCTCGAAG
ATACCTGCAAGAATGTCATTGCGCTGCCATTCTCCAAATTGCAGTTCGCGCTTAGCTGGATAACGCCACG
GAATGATGTCGTCGTGCACAACAATGGTGACTTCTACAGCGCGGAGAATCTCGCTCTCTCCAGGGGAAGC
CGAAGTTTCCAAAAGGTCGTTGATCAAAGCTCGCCGCGTTGTTTCATCAAGCCTTACGGTCACCGTAACC
AGCAAATCAATATCACTGTGTGGCTTCAGGCCGCCATCCACTGCGGAGCCGTACAAATGTACGGCCAGCA
ACGTCGGTTCGAGATGGCGCTCGATGACGCCAACTACCTCTGATAGTTGAGTCGATACTTCGGCGATCAC
CGCTTCCCTCATACTCTTCCTTTTTCAATATTATTGAAGCATTTATCAGGGTTATTGTCTCATGAGCGGA
TACATATTTGAATGTATTTAGAAAAATAAACAAATAGCTAGCTCACTCGGTCGCTACGCTCCGGGCGTGA
GACTGCGGCGGGCGCTGCGGACACATACAAAGTTACCCACAGATTCCGTGGATAAGCAGGGGACTAACAT
GTGAGGCAAAACAGCAGGGCCGCGCCGGTGGCGTTTTTCCATAGGCTCCGCCCTCCTGCCAGAGTTCACA
TAAACAGACGCTTTTCCGGTGCATCTGTGGGAGCCGTGAGGCTCAACCATGAATCTGACAGTACGGGCGA
AACCCGACAGGACTTAAAGATCCCCACCGTTTCCGGCGGGTCGCTCCCTCTTGCGCTCTCCTGTTCCGAC
CCTGCCGTTTACCGGATACCTGTTCCGCCTTTCTCCCTTACGGGAAGTGTGGCGCTTTCTCATAGCTCAC
ACACTGGTATCTCGGCTCGGTGTAGGTCGTTCGCTCCAAGCTGGGCTGTAAGCAAGAACTCCCCGTTCAG
CCCGACTGCTGCGCCTTATCCGGTAACTGTTCACTTGAGTCCAACCCGGAAAAGCACGGTAAAACGCCAC
TGGCAGCAGCCATTGGTAACTGGGAGTTCGCAGAGGATTTGTTTAGCTAAACACGCGGTTGCTCTTGAAG
TGTGCGCCAAAGTCCGGCTACACTGGAAGGACAGATTTGGTTGCTGTGCTCTGCGAAAGCCAGTTACCAC
GGTTAAGCAGTTCCCCAACTGACTTAACCTTCGATCAAACCACCTCCCCAGGTGGTTTTTTCGTTTACAG
GGCAAAAGATTACGCGCAGAAAAAAAGGATCTCAAGAAGATCCTTTGATCTTTTCTACTGAACCGCTCTA
GATTTCAGTGCAATTTATCTCTTCAAATGTAGCACCTGAAGTCAGCCCCATACGATATAAGTTGTAATTC
TCATGTTAGTCATGCCCCGCGCCCACCGGAAGGAGCTGACTGGGTTGAAGGCTCTCAAGGGCATCGGTCG
AGATCCCGGTGCCTAATGAGTGAGCTAACTTACATTAATTGCGTTGCGCTCACTGCCCGCTTTCCAGTCG
GGAAACCTGTCGTGCCAGCTGCATTAATGAATCGGCCAACGCGCGGGGAGAGGCGGTTTGCGTATTGGGC
GCCAGGGTGGTTTTTCTTTTCACCAGTGAGACGGGCAACAGCTGATTGCCCTTCACCGCCTGGCCCTGAG
AGAGTTGCAGCAAGCGGTCCACGCTGGTTTGCCCCAGCAGGCGAAAATCCTGTTTGATGGTGGTTAACGG
CGGGATATAACATGAGCTGTCTTCGGTATCGTCGTATCCCACTACCGAGATGTCCGCACCAACGCGCAGC
CCGGACTCGGTAATGGCGCGCATTGCGCCCAGCGCCATCTGATCGTTGGCAACCAGCATCGCAGTGGGAA
CGATGCCCTCATTCAGCATTTGCATGGTTTGTTGAAAACCGGACATGGCACTCCAGTCGCCTTCCCGTTC
CGCTATCGGCTGAATTTGATTGCGAGTGAGATATTTATGCCAGCCAGCCAGACGCAGACGCGCCGAGACA
GAACTTAATGGGCCCGCTAACAGCGCGATTTGCTGGTGACCCAATGCGACCAGATGCTCCACGCCCAGTC
GCGTACCGTCTTCATGGGAGAAAATAATACTGTTGATGGGTGTCTGGTCAGAGACATCAAGAAATAACGC
CGGAACATTAGTGCAGGCAGCTTCCACAGCAATGGCATCCTGGTCATCCAGCGGATAGTTAATGATCAGC
CCACTGACGCGTTGCGCGAGAAGATTGTGCACCGCCGCTTTACAGGCTTCGACGCCGCTTCGTTCTACCA
TCGACACCACCACGCTGGCACCCAGTTGATCGGCGCGAGATTTAATCGCCGCGACAATTTGCGACGGCGC
GTGCAGGGCCAGACTGGAGGTGGCAACGCCAATCAGCAACGACTGTTTGCCCGCCAGTTGTTGTGCCACG
CGGTTGGGAATGTAATTCAGCTCCGCCATCGCCGCTTCCACTTTTTCCCGCGTTTTCGCAGAAACGTGGC
TGGCCTGGTTCACCACGCGGGAAACGGTCTGATAAGAGACACCGGCATACTCTGCGACATCGTATAACGT
TACTGGTTTCACATTCACCACCCTGAATTGACTCTCTTCCGGGCGCTATCATGCCATACCGCGAAAGGTT
TTGCGCCATTCGATGGTGTCCGGGATCTCGACGCTCTCCCTTATGCGACTCCTGCATTAGGAAATTAATA
CGACTCACTATA
